Addgene plasmid #240615: ABE-NW1
Purpose: Adenine base editor with narrowed editing window
Depositing lab: Tingting Jiang. Depositing organization: Icahn School of Medicine at Mount Sinai. Publication: A streamlined base editor engineering strategy to reduce bystander editing. Valdez I, O'Connor I, Patel D, Gierer K, Harrington J, Ellis E, Caponetti SA, Sebra RP, Valley HC, Coote K, Mense M, Marro SG, Jiang T. Nat Commun. 2025 Aug 30;16(1):8115. doi: 10.1038/s41467-025-63609-6. PubMed 40885742.
Backbone
  Vector backbone: pCMV
  Vector type: Mammalian Expression, CRISPR
Growth in bacteria
  Bacterial resistance: Ampicillin, 100 μg/mL
  Growth temperature: 37°C
  Growth strain: DH5alpha
  Copy number: High Copy
Gene/Insert
  Gene/Insert name: TadA8e(N108Q,M151C,Q154Y)-linker-nCas9 (D10A)
  Species: Synthetic
  Mutation: TadA8e(N108Q,M151C,Q154Y),Cas9 (D10A)
  Cloning method: Gibson Cloning
Terms and licenses: Academic/Nonprofit Terms; Industry Terms: Not Available to Industry
How to cite: ABE-NW1 was a gift from Tingting Jiang (Addgene plasmid # 240615 ; http://n2t.net/addgene:240615 ; RRID:Addgene_240615)
