[The description below was written by a language model from this plasmid's Addgene catalogue record and pLannotate feature annotations shown in this document.]
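Description:
ABE-NW1 is a mammalian expression plasmid on a pCMV backbone that encodes an adenine base editor engineered to have a narrowed editing window. It is propagated in E. coli through a high-copy ColE1/pUC-type origin and selected with ampicillin via the β-lactamase (AmpR) gene and its own promoter. The rest of the bacterial backbone carries only remnants: a lac promoter/operator with CAP binding site, and short fragments annotated as lacI, a pBluescript multiple cloning site, an SV40 promoter and the pBR322 bom region. None of these appears to form a functional cassette. No mammalian selection marker or reporter is annotated.

The payload is a single synthetic open reading frame driven by the human CMV immediate-early enhancer and promoter and terminated by the bovine growth hormone polyadenylation signal. A T7 promoter lies between the CMV promoter and the coding sequence, which in principle would allow in vitro transcription. The fusion starts with a TadA8e deaminase domain, an evolved derivative of the E. coli tRNA adenosine deaminase TadA, here carrying the substitutions N108Q, M151C and Q154Y. A linker joins it to Streptococcus pyogenes Cas9 bearing D10A. The feature table labels the N-terminal Cas9 segment as "dCas9", but the catalogue entry describes the protein as a D10A nickase. Nuclear localization signals are not annotated.

When directed to a target by a guide RNA, the editor deaminates adenines in the exposed DNA strand, giving A•T to G•C conversion. According to the record and the title of the associated study, this variant is intended to reduce bystander editing. No sgRNA cassette is annotated, so the guide would presumably be supplied from a separate construct.
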