Features (pLannotate 1.2.2; 17 found; start..end, strand, type, name):
    132..335     +  promoter       CMV promoter: human cytomegalovirus (CMV) immediate early promoter
    377..395     +  promoter       T7 promoter: promoter for bacteriophage T7 RNA polymerase
    466..957     +  CDS            tadA: TADA_ECOLI - Also known as yfhC. Experimental evidence at protein level: Swiss-Prot protein existence level 1. Catalyzes the deamination of adenosine to inosine at the wobble position 34 of tRNA(Arg2). Essential for cell viability. From Escherichia coli (strain K12).
   1060..2661    +  CDS            dCas9(N): N-terminal portion of catalytically inactive Streptococcus pyogenes dCas9 carrying the D10A mutation (Zetsche et al., 2015)
   2662..5156    +  CDS            Cas9(C) (fragment): C-terminal portion of Streptococcus pyogenes Cas9 (Zetsche et al., 2015)
   5278..5502    +  polyA_signal   bGH poly(A) signal: bovine growth hormone polyadenylation signal
   5506..5527    +  promoter       SV40 promoter (fragment): SV40 enhancer and early promoter
   5532..5548    +  misc_feature   MCS (fragment): pBluescript multiple cloning site
   5597..5613    -  protein_bind   lac operator: The lac repressor binds to the lac operator to inhibit transcription in E. coli. This inhibition can be relieved by adding lactose or isopropyl-β-D-thiogalactopyranoside (IPTG). lac repressor encoded by lacI
   5621..5651    -  promoter       lac promoter: promoter for the E. coli lac operon
   5666..5687    -  protein_bind   CAP binding site: CAP binding activates transcription in the presence of cAMP. E. coli catabolite activator protein
   5700..5792    -  CDS            lacI (fragment): lac repressor; lacI; The lac repressor binds to the lac operator to inhibit transcription in E. coli. This inhibition can be relieved by adding lactose or isopropyl-β-D-thiogalactopyranoside (IPTG).
   5975..6563    -  rep_origin     ori: high-copy-number ColE1/pMB1/pBR322/pUC origin of replication
   6734..7594    -  CDS            AmpR: β-lactamase; bla; confers resistance to ampicillin, carbenicillin, and related antibiotics
   7595..7699    -  promoter       AmpR promoter: bla
   7770..7814    -  misc_feature   bom (fragment): basis of mobility region from pBR322
   8045..131     +  enhancer       CMV enhancer (across the origin): human cytomegalovirus immediate early enhancer
>Addgene plasmid #240615 | ABE-NW1 | addgene full sequence | sequence record 480856 | Addgene NGS Result
ATATGCCAAGTACGCCCCCTATTGACGTCAATGACGGTAAATGGCCCGCCTGGCATTATGCCCAGTACAT
GACCTTATGGGACTTTCCTACTTGGCAGTACATCTACGTATTAGTCATCGCTATTACCATGGTGATGCGG
TTTTGGCAGTACATCAATGGGCGTGGATAGCGGTTTGACTCACGGGGATTTCCAAGTCTCCACCCCATTG
ACGTCAATGGGAGTTTGTTTTGGCACCAAAATCAACGGGACTTTCCAAAATGTCGTAACAACTCCGCCCC
ATTGACGCAAATGGGCGGTAGGCGTGTACGGTGGGAGGTCTATATAAGCAGAGCTGGTTTAGTGAACCGT
CAGATCCGCTAGAGATCCGCGGCCGCTAATACGACTCACTATAGGGAGAGCCGCCACCATGAAACGGACA
GCCGACGGGAGCGAGTTCGAGTCACCAAAGAAGAAGCGGAAAGTCTCTGAGGTGGAGTTTTCCCACGAGT
ACTGGATGAGACATGCCCTGACCCTGGCCAAGAGGGCACGGGATGAGAGGGAGGTGCCTGTGGGAGCCGT
GCTGGTGCTGAACAATAGAGTGATCGGCGAGGGCTGGAACAGAGCCATCGGCCTGCACGACCCAACAGCC
CATGCCGAAATTATGGCCCTGAGACAGGGCGGCCTGGTCATGCAGAACTACAGACTGATTGACGCCACCC
TGTACGTGACATTCGAGCCTTGCGTGATGTGCGCCGGCGCCATGATCCACTCTAGGATCGGCCGCGTGGT
GTTTGGCGTGAGGCAATCAAAAAGAGGCGCCGCAGGCTCCCTGATGAACGTGCTGAACTACCCCGGCATG
AATCACCGCGTCGAAATTACCGAGGGAATCCTGGCAGATGAATGTGCCGCCCTGCTGTGCGATTTCTATC
GGTGTCCTAGATATGTGTTCAATGCTCAGAAGAAGGCCCAGAGCTCCATCAACTCCGGAGGATCTAGCGG
AGGCTCCTCTGGCTCTGAGACACCTGGCACAAGCGAGAGCGCAACACCTGAAAGCAGCGGGGGCAGCAGC
GGGGGGTCAGACAAGAAGTACAGCATCGGCCTGGCCATCGGCACCAACTCTGTGGGCTGGGCCGTGATCA
CCGACGAGTACAAGGTGCCCAGCAAGAAATTCAAGGTGCTGGGCAACACCGACCGGCACAGCATCAAGAA
GAACCTGATCGGAGCCCTGCTGTTCGACAGCGGCGAAACAGCCGAGGCCACCCGGCTGAAGAGAACCGCC
AGAAGAAGATACACCAGACGGAAGAACCGGATCTGCTATCTGCAAGAGATCTTCAGCAACGAGATGGCCA
AGGTGGACGACAGCTTCTTCCACAGACTGGAAGAGTCCTTCCTGGTGGAAGAGGATAAGAAGCACGAGCG
GCACCCCATCTTCGGCAACATCGTGGACGAGGTGGCCTACCACGAGAAGTACCCCACCATCTACCACCTG
AGAAAGAAACTGGTGGACAGCACCGACAAGGCCGACCTGCGGCTGATCTATCTGGCCCTGGCCCACATGA
TCAAGTTCCGGGGCCACTTCCTGATCGAGGGCGACCTGAACCCCGACAACAGCGACGTGGACAAGCTGTT
CATCCAGCTGGTGCAGACCTACAACCAGCTGTTCGAGGAAAACCCCATCAACGCCAGCGGCGTGGACGCC
AAGGCCATCCTGTCTGCCAGACTGAGCAAGAGCAGACGGCTGGAAAATCTGATCGCCCAGCTGCCCGGCG
AGAAGAAGAATGGCCTGTTCGGAAACCTGATTGCCCTGAGCCTGGGCCTGACCCCCAACTTCAAGAGCAA
CTTCGACCTGGCCGAGGATGCCAAACTGCAGCTGAGCAAGGACACCTACGACGACGACCTGGACAACCTG
CTGGCCCAGATCGGCGACCAGTACGCCGACCTGTTTCTGGCCGCCAAGAACCTGTCCGACGCCATCCTGC
TGAGCGACATCCTGAGAGTGAACACCGAGATCACCAAGGCCCCCCTGAGCGCCTCTATGATCAAGAGATA
CGACGAGCACCACCAGGACCTGACCCTGCTGAAAGCTCTCGTGCGGCAGCAGCTGCCTGAGAAGTACAAA
GAGATTTTCTTCGACCAGAGCAAGAACGGCTACGCCGGCTACATTGACGGCGGAGCCAGCCAGGAAGAGT
TCTACAAGTTCATCAAGCCCATCCTGGAAAAGATGGACGGCACCGAGGAACTGCTCGTGAAGCTGAACAG
AGAGGACCTGCTGCGGAAGCAGCGGACCTTCGACAACGGCAGCATCCCCCACCAGATCCACCTGGGAGAG
CTGCACGCCATTCTGCGGCGGCAGGAAGATTTTTACCCATTCCTGAAGGACAACCGGGAAAAGATCGAGA
AGATCCTGACCTTCCGCATCCCCTACTACGTGGGCCCTCTGGCCAGGGGAAACAGCAGATTCGCCTGGAT
GACCAGAAAGAGCGAGGAAACCATCACCCCCTGGAACTTCGAGGAAGTGGTGGACAAGGGCGCTTCCGCC
CAGAGCTTCATCGAGCGGATGACCAACTTCGATAAGAACCTGCCCAACGAGAAGGTGCTGCCCAAGCACA
GCCTGCTGTACGAGTACTTCACCGTGTATAACGAGCTGACCAAAGTGAAATACGTGACCGAGGGAATGAG
AAAGCCCGCCTTCCTGAGCGGCGAGCAGAAAAAGGCCATCGTGGACCTGCTGTTCAAGACCAACCGGAAA
GTGACCGTGAAGCAGCTGAAAGAGGACTACTTCAAGAAAATCGAGTGCTTCGACTCCGTGGAAATCTCCG
GCGTGGAAGATCGGTTCAACGCCTCCCTGGGCACATACCACGATCTGCTGAAAATTATCAAGGACAAGGA
CTTCCTGGACAATGAGGAAAACGAGGACATTCTGGAAGATATCGTGCTGACCCTGACACTGTTTGAGGAC
AGAGAGATGATCGAGGAACGGCTGAAAACCTATGCCCACCTGTTCGACGACAAAGTGATGAAGCAGCTGA
AGCGGCGGAGATACACCGGCTGGGGCAGGCTGAGCCGGAAGCTGATCAACGGCATCCGGGACAAGCAGTC
CGGCAAGACAATCCTGGATTTCCTGAAGTCCGACGGCTTCGCCAACAGAAACTTCATGCAGCTGATCCAC
GACGACAGCCTGACCTTTAAAGAGGACATCCAGAAAGCCCAGGTGTCCGGCCAGGGCGATAGCCTGCACG
AGCACATTGCCAATCTGGCCGGCAGCCCCGCCATTAAGAAGGGCATCCTGCAGACAGTGAAGGTGGTGGA
CGAGCTCGTGAAAGTGATGGGCCGGCACAAGCCCGAGAACATCGTGATCGAAATGGCCAGAGAGAACCAG
ACCACCCAGAAGGGACAGAAGAACAGCCGCGAGAGAATGAAGCGGATCGAAGAGGGCATCAAAGAGCTGG
GCAGCCAGATCCTGAAAGAACACCCCGTGGAAAACACCCAGCTGCAGAACGAGAAGCTGTACCTGTACTA
CCTGCAGAATGGGCGGGATATGTACGTGGACCAGGAACTGGACATCAACCGGCTGTCCGACTACGATGTG
GACCATATCGTGCCTCAGAGCTTTCTGAAGGACGACTCCATCGACAACAAGGTGCTGACCAGAAGCGACA
AGAACCGGGGCAAGAGCGACAACGTGCCCTCCGAAGAGGTCGTGAAGAAGATGAAGAACTACTGGCGGCA
GCTGCTGAACGCCAAGCTGATTACCCAGAGAAAGTTCGACAATCTGACCAAGGCCGAGAGAGGCGGCCTG
AGCGAACTGGATAAGGCCGGCTTCATCAAGAGACAGCTGGTGGAAACCCGGCAGATCACAAAGCACGTGG
CACAGATCCTGGACTCCCGGATGAACACTAAGTACGACGAGAATGACAAGCTGATCCGGGAAGTGAAAGT
GATCACCCTGAAGTCCAAGCTGGTGTCCGATTTCCGGAAGGATTTCCAGTTTTACAAAGTGCGCGAGATC
AACAACTACCACCACGCCCACGACGCCTACCTGAACGCCGTCGTGGGAACCGCCCTGATCAAAAAGTACC
CTAAGCTGGAAAGCGAGTTCGTGTACGGCGACTACAAGGTGTACGACGTGCGGAAGATGATCGCCAAGAG
CGAGCAGGAAATCGGCAAGGCTACCGCCAAGTACTTCTTCTACAGCAACATCATGAACTTTTTCAAGACC
GAGATTACCCTGGCCAACGGCGAGATCCGGAAGCGGCCTCTGATCGAGACAAACGGCGAAACCGGGGAGA
TCGTGTGGGATAAGGGCCGGGATTTTGCCACCGTGCGGAAAGTGCTGAGCATGCCCCAAGTGAATATCGT
GAAAAAGACCGAGGTGCAGACAGGCGGCTTCAGCAAAGAGTCTATCCTGCCCAAGAGGAACAGCGATAAG
CTGATCGCCAGAAAGAAGGACTGGGACCCTAAGAAGTACGGCGGCTTCGACAGCCCCACCGTGGCCTATT
CTGTGCTGGTGGTGGCCAAAGTGGAAAAGGGCAAGTCCAAGAAACTGAAGAGTGTGAAAGAGCTGCTGGG
GATCACCATCATGGAAAGAAGCAGCTTCGAGAAGAATCCCATCGACTTTCTGGAAGCCAAGGGCTACAAA
GAAGTGAAAAAGGACCTGATCATCAAGCTGCCTAAGTACTCCCTGTTCGAGCTGGAAAACGGCCGGAAGA
GAATGCTGGCCTCTGCCGGCGAACTGCAGAAGGGAAACGAACTGGCCCTGCCCTCCAAATATGTGAACTT
CCTGTACCTGGCCAGCCACTATGAGAAGCTGAAGGGCTCCCCCGAGGATAATGAGCAGAAACAGCTGTTT
GTGGAACAGCACAAGCACTACCTGGACGAGATCATCGAGCAGATCAGCGAGTTCTCCAAGAGAGTGATCC
TGGCCGACGCTAATCTGGACAAAGTGCTGTCCGCCTACAACAAGCACCGGGATAAGCCCATCAGAGAGCA
GGCCGAGAATATCATCCACCTGTTTACCCTGACCAATCTGGGAGCCCCTGCCGCCTTCAAGTACTTTGAC
ACCACCATCGACCGGAAGAGGTACACCAGCACCAAAGAGGTGCTGGACGCCACCCTGATCCACCAGAGCA
TCACCGGCCTGTACGAGACACGGATCGACCTGTCTCAGCTGGGAGGTGACTCTGGCGGCTCAAAAAGAAC
CGCCGACGGCAGCGAATTCGAGCCCAAGAAGAAGAGGAAAGTCTAACCGGTCATCATCACCATCACCATT
GAGTTTAAACCCGCTGATCAGCCTCGACTGTGCCTTCTAGTTGCCAGCCATCTGTTGTTTGCCCCTCCCC
CGTGCCTTCCTTGACCCTGGAAGGTGCCACTCCCACTGTCCTTTCCTAATAAAATGAGGAAATTGCATCG
CATTGTCTGAGTAGGTGTCATTCTATTCTGGGGGGTGGGGTGGGGCAGGACAGCAAGGGGGAGGATTGGG
AAGACAATAGCAGGCATGCTGGGGATGCGGTGGGCTCTATGGCTTCTGAGGCGGAAAGAACCAGCTGGGG
CTCGATACCGTCGACCTCTAGCTAGAGCTTGGCGTAATCATGGTCATAGCTGTTTCCTGTGTGAAATTGT
TATCCGCTCACAATTCCACACAACATACGAGCCGGAAGCATAAAGTGTAAAGCCTAGGGTGCCTAATGAG
TGAGCTAACTCACATTAATTGCGTTGCGCTCACTGCCCGCTTTCCAGTCGGGAAACCTGTCGTGCCAGCT
GCATTAATGAATCGGCCAACGCGCGGGGAGAGGCGGTTTGCGTATTGGGCGCTCTTCCGCTTCCTCGCTC
ACTGACTCGCTGCGCTCGGTCGTTCGGCTGCGGCGAGCGGTATCAGCTCACTCAAAGGCGGTAATACGGT
TATCCACAGAATCAGGGGATAACGCAGGAAAGAACATGTGAGCAAAAGGCCAGCAAAAGGCCAGGAACCG
TAAAAAGGCCGCGTTGCTGGCGTTTTTCCATAGGCTCCGCCCCCCTGACGAGCATCACAAAAATCGACGC
TCAAGTCAGAGGTGGCGAAACCCGACAGGACTATAAAGATACCAGGCGTTTCCCCCTGGAAGCTCCCTCG
TGCGCTCTCCTGTTCCGACCCTGCCGCTTACCGGATACCTGTCCGCCTTTCTCCCTTCGGGAAGCGTGGC
GCTTTCTCATAGCTCACGCTGTAGGTATCTCAGTTCGGTGTAGGTCGTTCGCTCCAAGCTGGGCTGTGTG
CACGAACCCCCCGTTCAGCCCGACCGCTGCGCCTTATCCGGTAACTATCGTCTTGAGTCCAACCCGGTAA
GACACGACTTATCGCCACTGGCAGCAGCCACTGGTAACAGGATTAGCAGAGCGAGGTATGTAGGCGGTGC
TACAGAGTTCTTGAAGTGGTGGCCTAACTACGGCTACACTAGAAGAACAGTATTTGGTATCTGCGCTCTG
CTGAAGCCAGTTACCTTCGGAAAAAGAGTTGGTAGCTCTTGATCCGGCAAACAAACCACCGCTGGTAGCG
GTGGTTTTTTTGTTTGCAAGCAGCAGATTACGCGCAGAAAAAAAGGATCTCAAGAAGATCCTTTGATCTT
TTCTACGGGGTCTGACACTCAGTGGAACGAAAACTCACGTTAAGGGATTTTGGTCATGAGATTATCAAAA
AGGATCTTCACCTAGATCCTTTTAAATTAAAAATGAAGTTTTAAATCAATCTAAAGTATATATGAGTAAA
CTTGGTCTGACAGTTACCAATGCTTAATCAGTGAGGCACCTATCTCAGCGATCTGTCTATTTCGTTCATC
CATAGTTGCCTGACTCCCCGTCGTGTAGATAACTACGATACGGGAGGGCTTACCATCTGGCCCCAGTGCT
GCAATGATACCGCGAGACCCACGCTCACCGGCTCCAGATTTATCAGCAATAAACCAGCCAGCCGGAAGGG
CCGAGCGCAGAAGTGGTCCTGCAACTTTATCCGCCTCCATCCAGTCTATTAATTGTTGCCGGGAAGCTAG
AGTAAGTAGTTCGCCAGTTAATAGTTTGCGCAACGTTGTTGCCATTGCTACAGGCATCGTGGTGTCACGC
TCGTCGTTTGGTATGGCTTCATTCAGCTCCGGTTCCCAACGATCAAGGCGAGTTACATGATCCCCCATGT
TGTGCAAAAAAGCGGTTAGCTCCTTCGGTCCTCCGATCGTTGTCAGAAGTAAGTTGGCCGCAGTGTTATC
ACTCATGGTTATGGCAGCACTGCATAATTCTCTTACTGTCATGCCATCCGTAAGATGCTTTTCTGTGACT
GGTGAGTACTCAACCAAGTCATTCTGAGAATAGTGTATGCGGCGACCGAGTTGCTCTTGCCCGGCGTCAA
TACGGGATAATACCGCGCCACATAGCAGAACTTTAAAAGTGCTCATCATTGGAAAACGTTCTTCGGGGCG
AAAACTCTCAAGGATCTTACCGCTGTTGAGATCCAGTTCGATGTAACCCACTCGTGCACCCAACTGATCT
TCAGCATCTTTTACTTTCACCAGCGTTTCTGGGTGAGCAAAAACAGGAAGGCAAAATGCCGCAAAAAAGG
GAATAAGGGCGACACGGAAATGTTGAATACTCATACTCTTCCTTTTTCAATATTATTGAAGCATTTATCA
GGGTTATTGTCTCATGAGCGGATACATATTTGAATGTATTTAGAAAAATAAACAAATAGGGGTTCCGCGC
ACATTTCCCCGAAAAGTGCCACCTGACGTCGACGGATCGGGAGATCGATCTCCCGATCCCCTAGGGTCGA
CTCTCAGTACAATCTGCTCTGATGCCGCATAGTTAAGCCAGTATCTGCTCCCTGCTTGTGTGTTGGAGGT
CGCTGAGTAGTGCGCGAGCAAAATTTAAGCTACAACAAGGCAAGGCTTGACCGACAATTGCATGAAGAAT
CTGCTTAGGGTTAGGCGTTTTGCGCTGCTTCGCGATGTACGGGCCAGATATACGCGTTGACATTGATTAT
TGACTAGTTATTAATAGTAATCAATTACGGGGTCATTAGTTCATAGCCCATATATTGAGTTCCGCGTTAC
ATAACTTACGGTAAATGGCCCGCCTGGCTGACCGCCCAACGACCCCCGCCCATTGACGTCAATAATGACG
TATGTTCCCATAGTAACGCCAATAGGGACTTTCCATTGACGTCAATGGGTGGAGTATTTACGGTAAACTG
CCCACTTGGCAGTACATCAAGTGTATC
